Addgene plasmid #124582: pCggRO-reporter
Purpose: Reporter plasmid with Constitutively expressed mCherry and CggR-regulated YFP (eCitrine)
Depositing lab: Matthias Heinemann. Depositing organization: University of Groningen. Publication: Measuring glycolytic flux in single yeast cells with an orthogonal synthetic biosensor. Monteiro F, Hubmann G, Takhaveev V, Vedelaar SR, Norder J, Hekelaar J, Saldida J, Litsios A, Wijma HJ, Schmidt A, Heinemann M. Mol Syst Biol. 2019 Dec;15(12):e9071. doi: 10.15252/msb.20199071. PubMed 31885198.
Backbone
  Vector backbone: p416
  Vector type: Yeast Expression
  Selectable markers: Neomycin (select with G418), URA3
Growth in bacteria
  Bacterial resistance: Ampicillin, 100 μg/mL
  Growth temperature: 37°C
  Growth strain: DH5alpha
  Copy number: High Copy
Gene/Insert
  Gene/Insert name: CggR promoter element
  Species: Synthetic
  Cloning method: Gibson Cloning
  Sequencing primers: 5′ ATGTCTAAAGGTGAAGAATTATTCACTGGTGTTGTC; 3′ TCGACACTGGATGGCGGCGTTAGTATCGAATCGACAG
Terms and licenses: Academic/Nonprofit Terms; Industry Terms: Not Available to Industry
Depositor comments: Please visit https://www.biorxiv.org/content/10.1101/682302v1 for BioRxiv preprint
How to cite: pCggRO-reporter was a gift from Matthias Heinemann (Addgene plasmid # 124582 ; http://n2t.net/addgene:124582 ; RRID:Addgene_124582)
