[The description below was written by a language model from this plasmid's Addgene catalogue record and pLannotate feature annotations shown in this document.]
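Description:
pCggRO-reporter is a yeast expression shuttle plasmid built on the p416 centromeric backbone and used as the readout half of a synthetic biosensor for glycolytic flux in single Saccharomyces cerevisiae cells. In E. coli it is maintained through a high-copy ColE1/pUC-type origin with ampicillin resistance, and it also retains an f1 origin and the pBluescript-derived lac/T3/T7 remnants of the parent vector. In yeast, a CEN6/ARS element provides stable low-copy maintenance. Selection is possible through URA3 (uracil prototrophy, counterselectable with 5-FOA) or through a kanMX cassette, in which the Ashbya gossypii TEF promoter and terminator drive an aminoglycoside phosphotransferase conferring G418 resistance. The kanMX cassette is flanked by two loxP sites in the same orientation, which would allow Cre-mediated excision. A third loxP site in the opposite orientation lies beyond the mCherry cassette.

The payload consists of two convergently oriented fluorescent reporter cassettes. One encodes a yeast-codon-optimised GFP-family protein, annotated automatically as yeGFP but described by the depositor as the YFP variant eCitrine, followed by the CYC1 terminator. It is driven by the synthetic CggR-regulated promoter element listed as the insert. This promoter is not annotated in either feature table and presumably occupies the unannotated stretch just upstream of the coding sequence. The second cassette expresses mCherry constitutively from the S. cerevisiae TEF1 promoter with the ADH1 terminator, giving an internal reference signal for normalising the YFP output. No CggR coding sequence is annotated on this plasmid, so the regulator must be supplied separately. The sequencing-derived and depositor sequences differ by only a few nucleotides and carry essentially the same features.
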