Features (pLannotate 1.2.2; 27 found; start..end, strand, type, name):
     70..573     -  misc_feature   CEN/ARS: S. cerevisiae CEN6 centromere fused to an autonomously replicating sequence
    610..714     +  promoter       AmpR promoter: bla
    715..1575    +  CDS            AmpR: β-lactamase; bla; confers resistance to ampicillin, carbenicillin, and related antibiotics
   1746..2334    +  rep_origin     ori: high-copy-number ColE1/pMB1/pBR322/pUC origin of replication
   2517..2609    +  CDS            lacI (fragment): lac repressor; lacI; The lac repressor binds to the lac operator to inhibit transcription in E. coli. This inhibition can be relieved by adding lactose or isopropyl-β-D-thiogalactopyranoside (IPTG).
   2622..2643    +  protein_bind   CAP binding site: CAP binding activates transcription in the presence of cAMP. E. coli catabolite activator protein
   2658..2688    +  promoter       lac promoter: promoter for the E. coli lac operon
   2696..2712    +  protein_bind   lac operator: The lac repressor binds to the lac operator to inhibit transcription in E. coli. This inhibition can be relieved by adding lactose or isopropyl-β-D-thiogalactopyranoside (IPTG). lac repressor encoded by lacI
   2757..2775    +  promoter       T3 promoter: promoter for bacteriophage T3 RNA polymerase
   2828..2861    -  protein_bind   loxP: Cre-mediated recombination occurs in the 8-bp core sequence (GCATACAT). Cre recombinase
   2916..4272    +  gene           kanMX: yeast selectable marker conferring kanamycin resistance (Wach et al., 1994)
   4335..4368    -  protein_bind   loxP: Cre-mediated recombination occurs in the 8-bp core sequence (GCATACAT). Cre recombinase
   4690..5406    +  CDS            yeGFP: yeast-enhanced green fluorescent protein codons optimized for translation in S. cerevisiae and C. albicans
   5407..5427    +  misc_feature   MCS (fragment): pBluescript multiple cloning site
   5428..5662    +  terminator     CYC1 terminator (fragment): S. cerevisiae CYC1; transcription terminator for CYC1
   5676..5841    -  terminator     ADH1 terminator: S. cerevisiae ADH1; transcription terminator for the S. cerevisiae alcohol dehydrogenase 1 (ADH1) gene
   5864..6574    -  CDS            mCherry: monomeric derivative of DsRed fluorescent protein (Shaner et al., 2004) mammalian codon-optimized
   6587..6985    -  promoter       TEF1 promoter: S. cerevisiae TEF1; promoter for EF-1α
   7017..7050    +  protein_bind   loxP: Cre-mediated recombination occurs in the 8-bp core sequence (GCATACAT). Cre recombinase
   7087..7105    -  promoter       T7 promoter: promoter for bacteriophage T7 RNA polymerase
   7113..7268    +  CDS            lacZα (fragment): LacZα fragment of β-galactosidase; lacZ fragment
   7276..7731    +  rep_origin     f1 ori (sequence partly withheld): f1 bacteriophage origin of replication; arrow indicates direction of (+) strand synthesis
   7732..7783    -  misc_feature   bom (fragment): basis of mobility region from pBR322
   7862..8665    -  CDS            URA3: orotidine-5'-phosphate decarboxylase, required for uracil biosynthesis; S. cerevisiae URA3; yeast auxotrophic marker, counterselectable with 5-fluoroorotic acid (5-FOA)
   8666..8881    -  promoter       URA3 promoter: S. cerevisiae URA3
   8896..8945    -  misc_feature   bom (fragment): basis of mobility region from pBR322
   9047..1       -  CDS            rop (fragment) (across the origin): Rop protein, which maintains plasmids at low copy number; rop
>Addgene plasmid #124582 | pCggRO-reporter | depositor full sequence | sequence record 237705 | pCggRO-reporter sequence 9081 bps
GACGAAAGGGCCTCGTGATACGCCTATTTTTATAGGTTAATGTCATGATAATAATGGTTTCTTAGGACGG
ATCGCTTGCCTGTAACTTACACGCGCCTCGTATCTTTTAATGATGGAATAATTTGGGAATTTACTCTGTG
TTTATTTATTTTTATGTTTTGTATTTGGATTTTAGAAAGTAAATAAAGAAGGTAGAAGAGTTACGGAATG
AAGAAAAAAAAATAAACAAAGGTTTAAAAAATTTCAACAAAAAGCGTACTTTACATATATATTTATTAGA
CAAGAAAAGCAGATTAAATAGATATACATTCGATTAACGATAAGTAAAATGTAAAATCACAGGATTTTCG
TGTGTGGTCTTCTACACAGACAAGATGAAACAATTCGGCATTAATACCTGAGAGCAGGAAGAGCAAGATA
AAAGGTAGTATTTGTTGGCGATCCCCCTAGAGTCTTTTACATCTTCGGAAAACAAAAACTATTTTTTCTT
TAATTTCTTTTTTTACTTTCTATTTTTAATTTATATATTTATATTAAAAAATTTAAATTATAATTATTTT
TATAGCACGTGATGAAAAGGACCCAGGTGGCACTTTTCGGGGAAATGTGCGCGGAACCCCTATTTGTTTA
TTTTTCTAAATACATTCAAATATGTATCCGCTCATGAGACAATAACCCTGATAAATGCTTCAATAATATT
GAAAAAGGAAGAGTATGAGTATTCAACATTTCCGTGTCGCCCTTATTCCCTTTTTTGCGGCATTTTGCCT
TCCTGTTTTTGCTCACCCAGAAACGCTGGTGAAAGTAAAAGATGCTGAAGATCAGTTGGGTGCACGAGTG
GGTTACATCGAACTGGATCTCAACAGCGGTAAGATCCTTGAGAGTTTTCGCCCCGAAGAACGTTTTCCAA
TGATGAGCACTTTTAAAGTTCTGCTATGTGGCGCGGTATTATCCCGTATTGACGCCGGGCAAGAGCAACT
CGGTCGCCGCATACACTATTCTCAGAATGACTTGGTTGAGTACTCACCAGTCACAGAAAAGCATCTTACG
GATGGCATGACAGTAAGAGAATTATGCAGTGCTGCCATAACCATGAGTGATAACACTGCGGCCAACTTAC
TTCTGACAACGATCGGAGGACCGAAGGAGCTAACCGCTTTTTTGCACAACATGGGGGATCATGTAACTCG
CCTTGATCGTTGGGAACCGGAGCTGAATGAAGCCATACCAAACGACGAGCGTGACACCACGATGCCTGTA
GCAATGGCAACAACGTTGCGCAAACTATTAACTGGCGAACTACTTACTCTAGCTTCCCGGCAACAATTAA
TAGACTGGATGGAGGCGGATAAAGTTGCAGGACCACTTCTGCGCTCGGCCCTTCCGGCTGGCTGGTTTAT
TGCTGATAAATCTGGAGCCGGTGAGCGTGGGTCTCGCGGTATCATTGCAGCACTGGGGCCAGATGGTAAG
CCCTCCCGTATCGTAGTTATCTACACGACGGGGAGTCAGGCAACTATGGATGAACGAAATAGACAGATCG
CTGAGATAGGTGCCTCACTGATTAAGCATTGGTAACTGTCAGACCAAGTTTACTCATATATACTTTAGAT
TGATTTAAAACTTCATTTTTAATTTAAAAGGATCTAGGTGAAGATCCTTTTTGATAATCTCATGACCAAA
ATCCCTTAACGTGAGTTTTCGTTCCACTGAGCGTCAGACCCCGTAGAAAAGATCAAAGGATCTTCTTGAG
ATCCTTTTTTTCTGCGCGTAATCTGCTGCTTGCAAACAAAAAAACCACCGCTACCAGCGGTGGTTTGTTT
GCCGGATCAAGAGCTACCAACTCTTTTTCCGAAGGTAACTGGCTTCAGCAGAGCGCAGATACCAAATACT
GTCCTTCTAGTGTAGCCGTAGTTAGGCCACCACTTCAAGAACTCTGTAGCACCGCCTACATACCTCGCTC
TGCTAATCCTGTTACCAGTGGCTGCTGCCAGTGGCGATAAGTCGTGTCTTACCGGGTTGGACTCAAGACG
ATAGTTACCGGATAAGGCGCAGCGGTCGGGCTGAACGGGGGGTTCGTGCACACAGCCCAGCTTGGAGCGA
ACGACCTACACCGAACTGAGATACCTACAGCGTGAGCTATGAGAAAGCGCCACGCTTCCCGAAGGGAGAA
AGGCGGACAGGTATCCGGTAAGCGGCAGGGTCGGAACAGGAGAGCGCACGAGGGAGCTTCCAGGGGGAAA
CGCCTGGTATCTTTATAGTCCTGTCGGGTTTCGCCACCTCTGACTTGAGCGTCGATTTTTGTGATGCTCG
TCAGGGGGGCGGAGCCTATGGAAAAACGCCAGCAACGCGGCCTTTTTACGGTTCCTGGCCTTTTGCTGGC
CTTTTGCTCACATGTTCTTTCCTGCGTTATCCCCTGATTCTGTGGATAACCGTATTACCGCCTTTGAGTG
AGCTGATACCGCTCGCCGCAGCCGAACGACCGAGCGCAGCGAGTCAGTGAGCGAGGAAGCGGAAGAGCGC
CCAATACGCAAACCGCCTCTCCCCGCGCGTTGGCCGATTCATTAATGCAGCTGGCACGACAGGTTTCCCG
ACTGGAAAGCGGGCAGTGAGCGCAACGCAATTAATGTGAGTTACCTCACTCATTAGGCACCCCAGGCTTT
ACACTTTATGCTTCCGGCTCCTATGTTGTGTGGAATTGTGAGCGGATAACAATTTCACACAGGAAACAGC
TATGACCATGATTACGCCAAGCGCGCAATTAACCCTCACTAAAGGGAACAAAAGCTGCAGCTGAAGCTTC
GTACGCTGCAGGTCGACAACCCTTAATATAACTTCGTATAATGTATGCTATACGAAGTTATTAGGTCTAG
AGATCTGTTTAGCTTGCCTCGTCCCCGCCGGGTCACCCGGCCAGCGACATGGAGGCCCAGAATACCCTCC
TTGACAGTCTTGACGTGCGCAGCTCAGGGGCATGATGTGACTGTCGCCCGTACATTTAGCCCATACATCC
CCATGTATAATCATTTGCATCCATACATTTTGATGGCCGCACGGCGCGAAGCAAAAATTACGGCTCCTCG
CTGCAGACCTGCGAGCAGGGAAACGCTCCCCTCACAGACGCGTTGAATTGTCCCCACGCCGCGCCCCTGT
AGAGAAATATAAAAGGTTAGGATTTGCCACTGAGGTTCTTCTTTCATATACTTCCTTTTAAAATCTTGCT
AGGATACAGTTCTCACATCACATCCGAACATAAACAACCATGGGTAAGGAAAAGACTCACGTTTCGAGGC
CGCGATTAAATTCCAACATGGATGCTGATTTATATGGGTATAAATGGGCTCGCGATAATGTCGGGCAATC
AGGTGCGACAATCTATCGATTGTATGGGAAGCCCGATGCGCCAGAGTTGTTTCTGAAACATGGCAAAGGT
AGCGTTGCCAATGATGTTACAGATGAGATGGTCAGACTAAACTGGCTGACGGAATTTATGCCTCTTCCGA
CCATCAAGCATTTTATCCGTACTCCTGATGATGCATGGTTACTCACCACTGCGATCCCCGGCAAAACAGC
ATTCCAGGTATTAGAAGAATATCCTGATTCAGGTGAAAATATTGTTGATGCGCTGGCAGTGTTCCTGCGC
CGGTTGCATTCGATTCCTGTTTGTAATTGTCCTTTTAACAGCGATCGCGTATTTCGTCTCGCTCAGGCGC
AATCACGAATGAATAACGGTTTGGTTGATGCGAGTGATTTTGATGACGAGCGTAATGGCTGGCCTGTTGA
ACAAGTCTGGAAAGAAATGCATAAGCTTTTGCCATTCTCACCGGATTCAGTCGTCACTCATGGTGATTTC
TCACTTGATAACCTTATTTTTGACGAGGGGAAATTAATAGGTTGTATTGATGTTGGACGAGTCGGAATCG
CAGACCGATACCAGGATCTTGCCATCCTATGGAACTGCCTCGGTGAGTTTTCTCCTTCATTACAGAAACG
GCTTTTTCAAAAATATGGTATTGATAATCCTGATATGAATAAATTGCAGTTTCATTTGATGCTCGATGAG
TTTTTCTAATCAGTACTGACAATAAAAAGATTCTTGTTTTCAAGAACTTGTCATTTGTATAGTTTTTTTA
TATTGTAGTTGTTCTATTTTAATCAAATGTTAGCGTGATTTATATTTTTTTTCGCCTCGACATCATCTGC
CCAGATGCGAAGTTAAGTGCGCAGAAAGTAATATCATGCGTCAATCGTATGTGAATGCTGGTCGCTATAC
TGCTGTCGATTCGATACTAACGCCGCCATCCAGTGTCGAAAACGAGCTCTCGAGAACCCTTAATATAACT
TCGTATAATGTATGCTATACGAAGTTATTAGGGACATCGTAACAACACCAAACCAAAACTTGGCGACGGG
ACCAGGACTGTCTTACCGGGACGTTTACTGTCGCTCCTGTTGAGTGAATCATATATATAGAAAGCGGGTT
TTTTTAAATTCCTAACGGGACTTTTTTTGTCAGTCCGGGACTTTAATTGTCCGAAAAAATAAAAAAGTGA
TAGGGTATATATTTTTATATAAACGAGGTTAAGTGATCGCGGGACTTTCCCTGTCATCGCGGGACTACCC
TTGTCATTTGAGATTAAAAACTATACTTCTATAGACACACAAACACAAATACACACACTAAATTAATAAA
TGTCTAAAGGTGAAGAATTATTCACTGGTGTTGTCCCAATTTTGGTTGAATTAGATGGTGATGTTAATGG
TCACAAATTTTCTGTCTCCGGTGAAGGTGAAGGTGATGCTACTTACGGTAAATTGACCTTAAAATTTATT
TGTACTACTGGTAAATTGCCAGTTCCATGGCCAACCTTAGTCACTACTTTAGGTTATGGTTTGATGTGTT
TTGCTAGATACCCAGATCATATGAAACAACATGACTTTTTCAAGTCTGCCATGCCAGAAGGTTATGTTCA
AGAAAGAACTATTTTTTTCAAAGATGACGGTAACTACAAGACCAGAGCTGAAGTCAAGTTTGAAGGTGAT
ACCTTAGTTAATAGAATCGAATTAAAAGGTATTGATTTTAAAGAAGATGGTAACATTTTAGGTCACAAAT
TGGAATACAACTATAACTCTCACAATGTTTACATCATGGCTGACAAACAAAAGAATGGTATCAAAGTTAA
CTTCAAAATTAGACACAACATTGAAGATGGTTCTGTTCAATTAGCTGACCATTATCAACAAAATACTCCA
ATTGGTGATGGTCCAGTCTTGTTACCAGACAACCATTACTTATCCTATCAATCTGCCTTATCCAAAGATC
CAAACGAAAAGAGAGACCACATGGTCTTGTTAGAATTTGTTACTGCTGCTGGTATTACCCATGGTATGGA
TGAATTGTACAAATAAATCGATACCGTCGACCTCGAGTCATGTAATTAGTTATGTCACGCTTACATTCAC
GCCCTCCTCCCACATCCGCTCTAACCGAAAAGGAAGGAGTTAGACAACCTGAAGTCTAGGTCCCTATTTA
TTTTTTTTAATAGTTATGTTAGTATTAAGAACGTTATTTATATTTCAAATTTTTCTTTTTTTTCTGTACA
AACGCGTGTACGCATGTAACATTATACTGAAAACCTTGCTTGAGAAGGTTTTGGGACGCTCGGGTACCAG
CGTACGAGCGACCTCATGCTATACCTGAGAAAGCAACCTGACCTACAGGAAAGAGTTACTCAAGAATAAG
AATTTTCGTTTTAAAACCTAAGAGTCACTTTAAAATTTGTATACACTTATTTTTTTTATAACTTATTTAA
TAATAAAAATCATAAATCATAAGAAATTCGCTTATTTAGAAGTGTCAACAACGCTACTTGTACAGCTCGT
CCATGCCGCCGGTGGAGTGGCGGCCCTCGGCGCGTTCGTACTGTTCCACGATGGTGTAGTCCTCGTTGTG
GGAGGTGATGTCCAACTTGATGTTGACGTTGTAGGCGCCGGGCAGCTGCACGGGCTTCTTGGCCTTGTAG
GTGGTCTTGACCTCAGCGTCGTAGTGGCCGCCGTCCTTCAGCTTCAGCCTCTGCTTGATCTCGCCCTTCA
GGGCGCCGTCCTCGGGGTACATCCGCTCGGAGGAGGCCTCCCAGCCCATGGTCTTCTTCTGCATTACGGG
GCCGTCGGAGGGGAAGTTGGTGCCGCGCAGCTTCACCTTGTAGATGAACTCGCCGTCCTGCAGGGAGGAG
TCCTGGGTCACGGTCACCACGCCGCCGTCCTCGAAGTTCATCACGCGCTCCCACTTGAAGCCCTCGGGGA
AGGACAGCTTCAAGTAGTCGGGGATGTCGGCGGGGTGCTTCACGTAGGCCTTGGAGCCGTACATGAACTG
AGGGGACAGGATGTCCCAGGCGAAGGGCAGGGGGCCACCCTTGGTCACCTTCAGCTTGGCGGTCTGGGTG
CCCTCGTAGGGGCGGCCCTCGCCCTCGCCCTCGATCTCGAACTCGTGGCCGTTCACGGAGCCCTCCATGT
GCACCTTGAAGCGCATGAACTCCTTGATGATGGCCATGTTATCCTCCTCGCCCTTGCTCACCATTTTTCT
AGAAAACTTAGATTAGATTGCTATGCTTTCTTTCTAATGAGCAAGAGGTAAAAAAAGTTGTAGTAGAGCA
AGAAAAGTGGGACTGAAACTTGGGAAATTGAAGGCCGTTTATTAACTTAAATATCGATGGGAGGTCATCG
AAAGAGAAAAAAATCAAAAAAAGAATTTTCAAGAAAAAGAAACGTGATAAAAATTTTTATTGCCTTTTTC
GACGAAGAAAAAGAAACGAGGCGGTCTCTTTTTTCTTTTCCAAACCTTTAGTACGGGTAATTAACGACAC
CCTAGAGGAAGAAAGAGGGGAAATTTAGTATGCTGTGCTTGGGTGTTTTGAAGTGGTACGGCGATGCGCG
GAGTCCGAGAAGATCTGGAAGAGTAAAAGAGGAGTAGAAACGTTTCGAAGCTATGCATAGGCCACTAGTG
GATCTGATATCACCTAATAACTTCGTATAGCATACATTATACGAAGTTATATTAAGGGTTCTCGAGAGCT
CGGGTACCCAATTCGCCCTATAGTGAGTCGTATTACGCGCGCTCACTGGCCGTCGTTTTACAACGTCGTG
ACTGGGAAAACCCTGGCGTTACCCAACTTAATCGCCTTGCAGCACATCCCCCTTTCGCCAGCTGGCGTAA
TAGCGAAGAGGCCCGCACCGATCGCCCTTCCCAACAGTTGCGCAGCCTGAATGGCGAATGGCGCG
[124 nt withheld, positions 7276-7399]
C
[91 nt withheld, positions 7401-7491]
A
[49 nt withheld, positions 7493-7541]
CCTTTGACGTTGGAGTCCACGTTCTTT
[37 nt withheld, positions 7569-7605]
ACCCTATCTCGGTCTATTCTTTTGATTTATAAGGGATTTTGCCGATTTCGGCCTATTGGTTAAAAAATGA
GCTGATTTAACAAAAATTTAACGCGAATTTTAACAAAATATTAACGTTTACAATTTCCTGATGCGGTATT
TTCTCCTTACGCATCTGTGCGGTATTTCACACCGCATAGGGTAATAACTGATATAATTAAATTGAAGCTC
TAATTTGTGAGTTTAGTATACATGCATTTACTTATAATACAGTTTTTTAGTTTTGCTGGCCGCATCTTCT
CAAATATGCTTCCCAGCCTGCTTTTCTGTAACGTTCACCCTCTACCTTAGCATCCCTTCCCTTTGCAAAT
AGTCCTCTTCCAACAATAATAATGTCAGATCCTGTAGAGACCACATCATCCACGGTTCTATACTGTTGAC
CCAATGCGTCTCCCTTGTCATCTAAACCCACACCGGGTGTCATAATCAACCAATCGTAACCTTCATCTCT
TCCACCCATGTCTCTTTGAGCAATAAAGCCGATAACAAAATCTTTGTCGCTCTTCGCAATGTCAACAGTA
CCCTTAGTATATTCTCCAGTAGATAGGGAGCCCTTGCATGACAATTCTGCTAACATCAAAAGGCCTCTAG
GTTCCTTTGTTACTTCTTCTGCCGCCTGCTTCAAACCGCTAACAATACCTGGGCCCACCACACCGTGTGC
ATTCGTAATGTCTGCCCATTCTGCTATTCTGTATACACCCGCAGAGTACTGCAATTTGACTGTATTACCA
ATGTCAGCAAATTTTCTGTCTTCGAAGAGTAAAAAATTGTACTTGGCGGATAATGCCTTTAGCGGCTTAA
CTGTGCCCTCCATGGAAAAATCAGTCAAGATATCCACATGTGTTTTTAGTAAACAAATTTTGGGACCTAA
TGCTTCAACTAACTCCAGTAATTCCTTGGTGGTACGAACATCCAATGAAGCACACAAGTTTGTTTGCTTT
TCGTGCATGATATTAAATAGCTTGGCAGCAACAGGACTAGGATGAGTAGCAGCACGTTCCTTATATGTAG
CTTTCGACATGATTTATCTTCGTTTCCTGCAGGTTTTTGTTCTGTGCAGTTGGGTTAAGAATACTGGGCA
ATTTCATGTTTCTTCAACACTACATATGCGTATATATACCAATCTAAGTCTGTGCTCCTTCCTTCGTTCT
TCCTTCTGTTCGGAGATTACCGAATCAAAAAAATTTCAAAGAAACCGAAATCAAAAAAAAGAATAAAAAA
AAAATGATGAATTGAATTGAAAAGCTGTGGTATGGTGCACTCTCAGTACAATCTGCTCTGATGCCGCATA
GTTAAGCCAGCCCCGACACCCGCCAACACCCGCTGACGCGCCCTGACGGGCTTGTCTGCTCCCGGCATCC
GCTTACAGACAAGCTGTGACCGTCTCCGGGAGCTGCATGTGTCAGAGGTTTTCACCGTCATCACCGAAAC
GCGCGA
