Features (pLannotate 1.2.2; 29 found; start..end, strand, type, name):
     69..571     -  misc_feature   CEN/ARS: S. cerevisiae CEN6 centromere fused to an autonomously replicating sequence
    608..712     +  promoter       AmpR promoter: bla
    713..1573    +  CDS            AmpR: β-lactamase; bla; confers resistance to ampicillin, carbenicillin, and related antibiotics
   1744..2332    +  rep_origin     ori: high-copy-number ColE1/pMB1/pBR322/pUC origin of replication
   2515..2607    +  CDS            lacI (fragment): lac repressor; lacI; The lac repressor binds to the lac operator to inhibit transcription in E. coli. This inhibition can be relieved by adding lactose or isopropyl-β-D-thiogalactopyranoside (IPTG).
   2620..2641    +  protein_bind   CAP binding site: CAP binding activates transcription in the presence of cAMP. E. coli catabolite activator protein
   2656..2686    +  promoter       lac promoter: promoter for the E. coli lac operon
   2694..2710    +  protein_bind   lac operator: The lac repressor binds to the lac operator to inhibit transcription in E. coli. This inhibition can be relieved by adding lactose or isopropyl-β-D-thiogalactopyranoside (IPTG). lac repressor encoded by lacI
   2755..2773    +  promoter       T3 promoter: promoter for bacteriophage T3 RNA polymerase
   2826..2859    -  protein_bind   loxP: Cre-mediated recombination occurs in the 8-bp core sequence (GCATACAT). Cre recombinase
   2914..3257    +  promoter       TEF promoter: Ashbya gossypii TEF promoter
   3258..4067    +  CDS            KanR: aminoglycoside phosphotransferase; aph(3')-Ia; confers resistance to kanamycin
   4073..4270    +  terminator     TEF terminator: Ashbya gossypii TEF terminator
   4333..4366    -  protein_bind   loxP: Cre-mediated recombination occurs in the 8-bp core sequence (GCATACAT). Cre recombinase
   4688..5404    +  CDS            yeGFP: yeast-enhanced green fluorescent protein codons optimized for translation in S. cerevisiae and C. albicans
   5405..5425    +  misc_feature   MCS (fragment): pBluescript multiple cloning site
   5426..5673    +  terminator     CYC1 terminator: S. cerevisiae CYC1; transcription terminator for CYC1
   5691..5856    -  terminator     ADH1 terminator: S. cerevisiae ADH1; transcription terminator for the S. cerevisiae alcohol dehydrogenase 1 (ADH1) gene
   5879..6589    -  CDS            mCherry: monomeric derivative of DsRed fluorescent protein (Shaner et al., 2004) mammalian codon-optimized
   6602..7000    -  promoter       TEF1 promoter: S. cerevisiae TEF1; promoter for EF-1α
   7032..7065    +  protein_bind   loxP: Cre-mediated recombination occurs in the 8-bp core sequence (GCATACAT). Cre recombinase
   7102..7120    -  promoter       T7 promoter: promoter for bacteriophage T7 RNA polymerase
   7128..7283    +  CDS            lacZα (fragment): LacZα fragment of β-galactosidase; lacZ fragment
   7287..7715    +  rep_origin     f1 ori (sequence partly withheld): f1 bacteriophage origin of replication; arrow indicates direction of (+) strand synthesis
   7743..7794    -  misc_feature   bom (fragment): basis of mobility region from pBR322
   7873..8676    -  CDS            URA3: orotidine-5'-phosphate decarboxylase, required for uracil biosynthesis; S. cerevisiae URA3; yeast auxotrophic marker, counterselectable with 5-fluoroorotic acid (5-FOA)
   8677..8892    -  promoter       URA3 promoter: S. cerevisiae URA3
   8900..8949    -  misc_feature   bom (fragment): basis of mobility region from pBR322
   9051..1       -  CDS            rop (fragment) (across the origin): Rop protein, which maintains plasmids at low copy number; rop
>Addgene plasmid #124582 | pCggRO-reporter | addgene full sequence | sequence record 242463 | Addgene NGS Result
GACGAAAGGGCCTCGTGATACGCCTATTTTTATAGGTTAATGTCATGATAATAATGGTTTCTTAGACGGA
TCGCTTGCCTGTAACTTACACGCGCCTCGTATCTTTTAATGATGGAATAATTTGGGAATTTACTCTGTGT
TTATTTATTTTTATGTTTTGTATTTGGATTTTAGAAAGTAAATAAAGAAGGTAGAAGAGTTACGGAATGA
AGAAAAAAAATAAACAAAGGTTTAAAAAATTTCAACAAAAAGCGTACTTTACATATATATTTATTAGACA
AGAAAAGCAGATTAAATAGATATACATTCGATTAACGATAAGTAAAATGTAAAATCACAGGATTTTCGTG
TGTGGTCTTCTACACAGACAAGATGAAACAATTCGGCATTAATACCTGAGACCAGGAAGAGCAAGATAAA
AGGTAGTATTTGTTGGCGATCCCCCTAGAGTCTTTTACATCTTCGGAAAACAAAAACTATTTTTTCTTTA
ATTTCTTTTTTTACTTTCTATTTTTAATTTATATATTTATATTAAAAAATTTAAATTATAATTATTTTTA
TAGCACGTGATGAAAAGGACCCAGGTGGCACTTTTCGGGGAAATGTGCGCGGAACCCCTATTTGTTTATT
TTTCTAAATACATTCAAATATGTATCCGCTCATGAGACAATAACCCTGATAAATGCTTCAATAATATTGA
AAAAGGAAGAGTATGAGTATTCAACATTTCCGTGTCGCCCTTATTCCCTTTTTTGCGGCATTTTGCCTTC
CTGTTTTTGCTCACCCAGAAACGCTGGTGAAAGTAAAAGATGCTGAAGATCAGTTGGGTGCACGAGTGGG
TTACATCGAACTGGATCTCAACAGCGGTAAGATCCTTGAGAGTTTTCGCCCCGAAGAACGTTTTCCAATG
ATGAGCACTTTTAAAGTTCTGCTATGTGGCGCGGTATTATCCCGTATTGACGCCGGGCAAGAGCAACTCG
GTCGCCGCATACACTATTCTCAGAATGACTTGGTTGAGTACTCACCAGTCACAGAAAAGCATCTTACGGA
TGGCATGACAGTAAGAGAATTATGCAGTGCTGCCATAACCATGAGTGATAACACTGCGGCCAACTTACTT
CTGACAACGATCGGAGGACCGAAGGAGCTAACCGCTTTTTTGCACAACATGGGGGATCATGTAACTCGCC
TTGATCGTTGGGAACCGGAGCTGAATGAAGCCATACCAAACGACGAGCGTGACACCACGATGCCTGTAGC
AATGGCAACAACGTTGCGCAAACTATTAACTGGCGAACTACTTACTCTAGCTTCCCGGCAACAATTAATA
GACTGGATGGAGGCGGATAAAGTTGCAGGACCACTTCTGCGCTCGGCCCTTCCGGCTGGCTGGTTTATTG
CTGATAAATCTGGAGCCGGTGAGCGTGGGTCTCGCGGTATCATTGCAGCACTGGGGCCAGATGGTAAGCC
CTCCCGTATCGTAGTTATCTACACGACGGGGAGTCAGGCAACTATGGATGAACGAAATAGACAGATCGCT
GAGATAGGTGCCTCACTGATTAAGCATTGGTAACTGTCAGACCAAGTTTACTCATATATACTTTAGATTG
ATTTAAAACTTCATTTTTAATTTAAAAGGATCTAGGTGAAGATCCTTTTTGATAATCTCATGACCAAAAT
CCCTTAACGTGAGTTTTCGTTCCACTGAGCGTCAGACCCCGTAGAAAAGATCAAAGGATCTTCTTGAGAT
CCTTTTTTTCTGCGCGTAATCTGCTGCTTGCAAACAAAAAAACCACCGCTACCAGCGGTGGTTTGTTTGC
CGGATCAAGAGCTACCAACTCTTTTTCCGAGGGTAACTGGCTTCAGCAGAGCGCAGATACCAAATACTGT
CCTTCTAGTGTAGCCGTAGTTAGGCCACCACTTCAAGAACTCTGTAGCACCGCCTACATACCTCGCTCTG
CTAATCCTGTTACCAGTGGCTGCTGCCAGTGGCGATAAGTCGTGTCTTACCGGGTTGGACTCAAGACGAT
AGTTACCGGATAAGGCGCAGCGGTCGGGCTGAACGGGGGGTTCGTGCACACAGCCCAGCTTGGAGCGAAC
GACCTACACCGAACTGAGATACCTACAGCGTGAGCTATGAGAAAGCGCCACGCTTCCCGAAGGGAGAAAG
GCGGACAGGTATCCGGTAAGCGGCAGGGTCGGAACAGGAGAGCGCACGAGGGAGCTTCCAGGGGGAAACG
CCTGGTATCTTTATAGTCCTGTCGGGTTTCGCCACCTCTGACTTGAGCGTCGATTTTTGTGATGCTCGTC
AGGGGGGCGGAGCCTATGGAAAAACGCCAGCAACGCGGCCTTTTTACGGTTCCTGGCCTTTTGCTGGCCT
TTTGCTCACATGTTCTTTCCTGCGTTATCCCCTGATTCTGTGGATAACCGTATTACCGCCTTTGAGTGAG
CTGATACCGCTCGCCGCAGCCGAACGACCGAGCGCAGCGAGTCAGTGAGCGAGGAAGCGGAAGAGCGCCC
AATACGCAAACCGCCTCTCCCCGCGCGTTGGCCGATTCATTAATGCAGCTGGCACGACAGGTTTCCCGAC
TGGAAAGCGGGCAGTGAGCGCAACGCAATTAATGTGAGTTAGCTCACTCATTAGGCACCCCAGGCTTTAC
ACTTTATGCTTCCGGCTCGTATGTTGTGTGGAATTGTGAGCGGATAACAATTTCACACAGGAAACAGCTA
TGACCATGATTACGCCAAGCGCGCAATTAACCCTCACTAAAGGGAACAAAAGCTGCAGCTGAAGCTTCGT
ACGCTGCAGGTCGACAACCCTTAATATAACTTCGTATAATGTATGCTATACGAAGTTATTAGGTCTAGAG
ATCTGTTTAGCTAGCCTCGTCCCCGCCGGGTCACCCGGCCAGCGACATGGAGGCCCAGAATACCCTCCTT
GACAGTCTTGACGTGCGCAGCTCAGGGGCATGATGTGACTGTCGCCCGTACATTTAGCCCATACATCCCC
ATGTATAATCATTTGCATCCATACATTTTGATGGCCGCACGGCGCGAAGCAAAAATTACGGCTCCTCGCT
GCAGACCTGCGAGCAGGGAAACGCTCCCCTCACAGACGCGTTGAATTGTCCCCACGCCGCGCCCCTGTAG
AGAAATATAAAAGGTTAGGATTTGCCACTGAGGTTCTTCTTTCATATACTTCCTTTTAAAATCTTGCTAG
GATACAGTTCTCACATCACATCCGAACATAAACAACCATGGGTAAGGAAAAGACTCACGTTTCGAGGCCG
CGATTAAATTCCAACATGGATGCTGATTTATATGGGTATAAATGGGCTCGCGATAATGTCGGGCAATCAG
GTGCGACAATCTATCGATTGTATGGGAAGCCCGATGCGCCAGAGTTGTTTCTGAAACATGGCAAAGGTAG
CGTTGCCAATGATGTTACAGATGAGATGGTCAGACTAAACTGGCTGACGGAATTTATGCCTCTTCCGACC
ATCAAGCATTTTATCCGTACTCCTGATGATGCATGGTTACTCACCACTGCGATCCCCGGCAAAACAGCAT
TCCAGGTATTAGAAGAATATCCTGATTCAGGTGAAAATATTGTTGATGCGCTGGCAGTGTTCCTGCGCCG
GTTGCATTCGATTCCTGTTTGTAATTGTCCTTTTAACAGCGATCGCGTATTTCGTCTCGCTCAGGCGCAA
TCACGAATGAATAACGGTTTGGTTGATGCGAGTGATTTTGATGACGAGCGTAATGGCTGGCCTGTTGAAC
AAGTCTGGAAAGAAATGCATAAGCTTTTGCCATTCCCACCGGATTCAGTCGTCACTCATGGTGATTTCTC
ACTTGATAACCTTATTTTTGACGAGGGGAAATTAATAGGTTGTATTGATGTTGGACGAGTCGGAATCGCA
GACCGATACCAGGATCTTGCCATCCTATGGAACTGCCTCGGTGAGTTTTCTCCTTCATTACAGAAACGGC
TTTTTCAAAAATATGGTATTGATAATCCTGATATGAATAAATTGCAGTTTCATTTGATGCTCGATGAGTT
TTTCTAATCAGTACTGACAATAAAAAGATTCTTGTTTTCAAGAACTTGTCATTTGTATAGTTTTTTTATA
TTGTAGTTGTTCTATTTTAATCAAATGTTAGCGTGATTTATATTTTTTTTCGCCTCGACATCATCTGCCC
AGATGCGAAGTTAAGTGCGCAGAAAGTAATATCATGCGTCAATCGTATGTGAATGCTGGTCGCTATACTG
CTGTCGATTCGATACTAACGCCGCCATCCAGTGTCGAAAACGAGCTCTCGAGAACCCTTAATATAACTTC
GTATAATGTATGCTATACGAAGTTATTAGGGACATCGTAACAACACCAAACCAAAACTTGGCGACGGGAC
CAGGACTGTCTTACCGGGACGTTTACTGTCGCTCCTGTTGAGTGAATCATATATATAGAAAGCGGGTTTT
TTTAAATTCCTAACGGGACTTTTTTTGTCAGTCCGGGACTTTAATTGTCCGAAAAAATAAAAAAGTGATA
GGGTATATATTTTTATATAAACGAGGTTAAGTGATCGCGGGACTTTCCCTGTCATCGCGGGACTACCCTT
GTCATTTGAGATTAAAAACTATACTTCTATAGACACACAAACACAAATACACACACTAAATTAATAAATG
TCTAAAGGTGAAGAATTATTCACTGGTGTTGTCCCAATTTTGGTTGAATTAGATGGTGATGTTAATGGTC
ACAAATTTTCTGTCTCCGGTGAAGGTGAAGGTGATGCTACTTACGGTAAATTGACCTTAAAATTTATTTG
TACTACTGGTAAATTGCCAGTTCCATGGCCAACCTTAGTCACTACTTTAGGTTATGGTTTGATGTGTTTT
GCTAGATACCCAGATCATATGAAACAACATGACTTTTTCAAGTCTGCCATGCCAGAAGGTTATGTTCAAG
AAAGAACTATTTTTTTCAAAGATGACGGTAACTACAAGACCAGAGCTGAAGTCAAGTTTGAAGGTGATAC
CTTAGTTAATAGAATCGAATTAAAAGGTATTGATTTTAAAGAAGATGGTAACATTTTAGGTCACAAATTG
GAATACAACTATAACTCTCACAATGTTTACATCATGGCTGACAAACAAAAGAATGGTATCAAAGTTAACT
TCAAAATTAGACACAACATTGAAGATGGTTCTGTTCAATTAGCTGACCATTATCAACAAAATACTCCAAT
TGGTGATGGTCCAGTCTTGTTACCAGACAACCATTACTTATCCTATCAATCTGCCTTATCCAAAGATCCA
AACGAAAAGAGAGACCACATGGTCTTGTTAGAATTTGTTACTGCTGCTGGTATTACCCATGGTATGGATG
AATTGTACAAATAAATCGATACCGTCGACCTCGAGTCATGTAATTAGTTATGTCACGCTTACATTCACGC
CCTCCCCCCACATCCGCTCTAACCGAAAAGGAAGGAGTTAGACAACCTGAAGTCTAGGTCCCTATTTATT
TTTTTATAGTTATGTTAGTATTAAGAACGTTATTTATATTTCAAATTTTTCTTTTTTTTCTGTACAGACG
CGTGTACGCATGTAACATTATACTGAAAACCTTGCTTGAGAAGGTTTTGGGACGCTCGAAGGCTTTAATT
TGCGGCCGGTACCAGCGTACGAGCGACCTCATGCTATACCTGAGAAAGCAACCTGACCTACAGGAAAGAG
TTACTCAAGAATAAGAATTTTCGTTTTAAAACCTAAGAGTCACTTTAAAATTTGTATACACTTATTTTTT
TTATAACTTATTTAATAATAAAAATCATAAATCATAAGAAATTCGCTTATTTAGAAGTGTCAACAACGCT
ACTTGTACAGCTCGTCCATGCCGCCGGTGGAGTGGCGGCCCTCGGCGCGTTCGTACTGTTCCACGATGGT
GTAGTCCTCGTTGTGGGAGGTGATGTCCAACTTGATGTTGACGTTGTAGGCGCCGGGCAGCTGCACGGGC
TTCTTGGCCTTGTAGGTGGTCTTGACCTCAGCGTCGTAGTGGCCGCCGTCCTTCAGCTTCAGCCTCTGCT
TGATCTCGCCCTTCAGGGCGCCGTCCTCGGGGTACATCCGCTCGGAGGAGGCCTCCCAGCCCATGGTCTT
CTTCTGCATTACGGGGCCGTCGGAGGGGAAGTTGGTGCCGCGCAGCTTCACCTTGTAGATGAACTCGCCG
TCCTGCAGGGAGGAGTCCTGGGTCACGGTCACCACGCCGCCGTCCTCGAAGTTCATCACGCGCTCCCACT
TGAAGCCCTCGGGGAAGGACAGCTTCAAGTAGTCGGGGATGTCGGCGGGGTGCTTCACGTAGGCCTTGGA
GCCGTACATGAACTGAGGGGACAGGATGTCCCAGGCGAAGGGCAGGGGGCCACCCTTGGTCACCTTCAGC
TTGGCGGTCTGGGTGCCCTCGTAGGGGCGGCCCTCGCCCTCGCCCTCGATCTCGAACTCGTGGCCGTTCA
CGGAGCCCTCCATGTGCACCTTGAAGCGCATGAACTCCTTGATGATGGCCATGTTATCCTCCTCGCCCTT
GCTCACCATTTTTCTAGAAAACTTAGATTAGATTGCTATGCTTTCTTTCTAATGAGCAAGAGGTAAAAAA
AGTTGTAGTAGAGCAAGAAAAGTGGGACTGAAACTTGGGAAATTGAAGGCCGTTTATTAACTTAAATATC
GATGGGAGGTCATCGAAAGAGAAAAAAATCAAAAAAAGAATTTTCAAGAAAAAGAAACGTGATAAAAATT
TTTATTGCCTTTTTCGACGAAGAAAAAGAAACGAGGCGGTCTCTTTTTTCTTTTCCAAACCTTTAGTACG
GGTAATTAACGACACCCTAGAGGAAGAAAGAGGGGAAATTTAGTATGCTGTGCTTGGGTGTTTTGAAGTG
GTACGGCGATGCGCGGAGTCCGAGAAGATCTGGAAGAGTAAAAGAGGAGTAGAAACGTTTCGAAGCTATG
CATAGGCCACTAGTGGATCTGATATCACCTAATAACTTCGTATAGCATACATTATACGAAGTTATATTAA
GGGTTCTCGAGAGCTCGGGTACCCAATTCGCCCTATAGTGAGTCGTATTACGCGCGCTCACTGGCCGTCG
TTTTACAACGTCGTGACTGGGAAAACCCTGGCGTTACCCAACTTAATCGCCTTGCAGCACATCCCCCTTT
CGCCAGCTGGCGTAATAGCGAAGAGGCCCGCACCGATCGCCCTTCCCAACAGTTGCGCAGCCTGAATGGC
GAATGG
[124 nt withheld, positions 7287-7410]
C
[91 nt withheld, positions 7412-7502]
A
[49 nt withheld, positions 7504-7552]
CCTTTGACGTTGGAGTCCACGTTCTTT
[37 nt withheld, positions 7580-7616]
ACCCTATCTCGGTCTATTCTTTTGATTTATAAGGGATTTTGCCGATTTCGGCCTATTGGTTAAAAAATGA
GCTGATTTAACAAAAATTTAACGCGAATTTTAACAAAATATTAACGCTTACAATTTCCTGATGCGGTATT
TTCTCCTTACGCATCTGTGCGGTATTTCACACCGCATAGGGTAATAACTGATATAATTAAATTGAAGCTC
TAATTTGTGAGTTTAGTATACATGCATTTACTTATAATACAGTTTTTTAGTTTTGCTGGCCGCATCTTCT
CAAATATGCTTCCCAGCCTGCTTTTCTGTAACGTTCACCCTCTACCTTAGCATCCCTTCCCTTTGCAAAT
AGTCCTCTTCCAACAATAATAATGTCAGATCCTGTAGAGACCACATCATCCACGGTTCTATACTGTTGAC
CCAATGCGTCTCCCTTGTCATCTAAACCCACACCGGGTGTCATAATCAACCAATCGTAACCTTCATCTCT
TCCACCCATGTCTCTTTGAGCAATAAAGCCGATAACAAAATCTTTGTCGCTCTTCGCAATGTCAACAGTA
CCCTTAGTATATTCTCCAGTAGATAGGGAGCCCTTGCATGACAATTCTGCTAACATCAAAAGGCCTCTAG
GTTCCTTTGTTACTTCTTCTGCCGCCTGCTTCAAACCGCTAACAATACCTGGGCCCACCACACCGTGTGC
ATTCGTAATGTCTGCCCATTCTGCTATTCTGTATACACCCGCAGAGTACTGCAATTTGACTGTATTACCA
ATGTCAGCAAATTTTCTGTCTTCGAAGAGTAAAAAATTGTACTTGGCGGATAATGCCTTTAGCGGCTTAA
CTGTGCCCTCCATGGAAAAATCAGTCAAGATATCCACATGTGTTTTTAGTAAACAAATTTTGGGACCTAA
TGCTTCAACTAACTCCAGTAATTCCTTGGTGGTACGAACATCCAATGAAGCACACAAGTTTGTTTGCTTT
TCGTGCATGATATTAAATAGCTTGGCAGCAACAGGACTAGGATGAGTAGCAGCACGTTCCTTATATGTAG
CTTTCGACATGATTTATCTTCGTTTCCTGCAGGTTTTTGTTCTGTGCAGTTGGGTTAAGAATACTGGGCA
ATTTCATGTTTCTTCAACACTACATATGCGTATATATACCAATCTAAGTCTGTGCTCCTTCCTTCGTTCT
TCCTTCTGTTCGGAGATTACCGAATCAAAAAAATTTCAAGGAAACCGAAATCAAAAAAAAGAATAAAAAA
AAAATGATGAATTGAAAAGGTGGTATGGTGCACTCTCAGTACAATCTGCTCTGATGCCGCATAGTTAAGC
CAGCCCCGACACCCGCCAACACCCGCTGACGCGCCCTGACGGGCTTGTCTGCTCCCGGCATCCGCTTACA
GACAAGCTGTGACCGTCTCCGGGAGCTGCATGTGTCAGAGGTTTTCACCGTCATCACCGAAACGCGCGA
